Addgene plasmid #148995: pGBW-m4046531
Purpose: Yeast Expression plasmid for SARS-CoV-2 RNA-dependent RNA polymerase
Depositing lab: Ginkgo Bioworks & Benjie Chen. Depositing organization: Ginkgo Bioworks.
Backbone
  Vector backbone: AmpR; 2u URA3
  Backbone size w/o insert (bp): 4078
  Vector type: Yeast Expression
  Selectable markers: URA3
Growth in bacteria
  Bacterial resistance: Ampicillin, 100 μg/mL
  Growth temperature: 37°C
  Growth strain: DH5alpha
  Copy number: High Copy
Gene/Insert
  Gene/Insert name: SARS-CoV-2 RNA-dependent RNA polymerase
  Species: S. cerevisiae (budding yeast); Severe acute respiratory syndrome coronavirus 2
  Insert size (bp): 2789
  Mutation: wt
  Entrez Gene: ORF1ab (a.k.a. GU280_gp01)
  Promoter: pTEF1
  Tag / fusion protein: Cleavable thrombin;6xHIS (C terminal on backbone)
  Cloning method: Unknown
Resource information
  A portion of this plasmid was derived from a plasmid made by: GinkgoBioworks
Depositor comments: NCBI Reference Sequence: YP_009725307.1. Created by gene synthesis with Not1 site. NGS used for QC was performed by Ginkgo and may not fully cover the entire plasmid.
How to cite: pGBW-m4046531 was a gift from Ginkgo Bioworks & Benjie Chen (Addgene plasmid # 148995 ; http://n2t.net/addgene:148995 ; RRID:Addgene_148995)
