[The description below was written by a language model from this plasmid's Addgene catalogue record, the feature table of its GenBank file and pLannotate feature annotations shown in this document.]
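Description:
pGBW-m4046531 is an episomal yeast expression plasmid for producing the SARS-CoV-2 RNA-dependent RNA polymerase, a wild-type segment of the ORF1ab polyprotein, in Saccharomyces cerevisiae. It is a shuttle vector. In E. coli it replicates from a high-copy ColE1/pUC-type origin and is selected with ampicillin through a β-lactamase gene that the annotation places downstream of a cat promoter. A rop coding sequence is also annotated next to AmpR, although the catalogue lists the plasmid as high copy. Short phage T3 and T7 early terminators and a tonB terminator flank the bacterial modules, presumably insulating them from read-through transcription. In yeast, the 2μ origin supports multicopy maintenance, and the URA3 marker complements uracil auxotrophy and can be counterselected with 5-FOA.

The expression cassette places the roughly 2.8 kb polymerase coding sequence, made by gene synthesis, under the constitutive S. cerevisiae TEF1 promoter, with a CYC1 terminator downstream. The automated annotation labels this open reading frame only as a fragment of the replicase polyprotein and attaches generic text about the 2'-O-methyltransferase. That text belongs to the polyprotein database entry rather than to this insert, which the catalogue identifies as the polymerase. The backbone supplies a C-terminal thrombin cleavage site followed by a 6xHis tag. These appear in the partial 3,051 bp GenBank record, which covers only the end of the insert region and not the full 7,549 nt plasmid. The tag allows metal-affinity purification and can then be removed with protease. The construct belongs to a set of tagged SARS-CoV-2 protein constructs for yeast expression and purification. The depositor notes that sequencing quality control may not cover the entire plasmid.
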