Features (pLannotate 1.2.2; 13 found; start..end, strand, type, name):
     10..417     +  promoter       TEF1 promoter: S. cerevisiae TEF1; promoter for EF-1α
    434..3223    +  CDS            rep (fragment): R1AB_SARS2 - Experimental evidence at protein level: Swiss-Prot protein existence level 1. [2'-O-methyltransferase]: Methyltransferase that mediates mRNA cap 2'-O-ribose methylation to the 5'-cap structure of viral mRNAs. N7-methyl guanosine cap is a prerequisite for binding of nsp16. Therefore plays an essential role in viral mRNAs cap methylation which is essential to evade immune system. From Severe acute respiratory syndrome coronavirus 2 (2019-nCoV) (SARS-CoV-2).
   3288..3460    +  terminator     CYC1 terminator (fragment): S. cerevisiae CYC1; transcription terminator for CYC1
   3496..3672    +  promoter       URA3 promoter (fragment): S. cerevisiae URA3
   3673..4476    +  CDS            URA3: orotidine-5'-phosphate decarboxylase, required for uracil biosynthesis; S. cerevisiae URA3; yeast auxotrophic marker, counterselectable with 5-fluoroorotic acid (5-FOA)
   4559..5541    -  rep_origin     2μ ori: yeast 2μ plasmid origin of replication
   5619..5648    +  terminator     T3Te terminator: phage T3 early transcription terminator
   5670..6257    +  rep_origin     ori: high-copy-number ColE1/pMB1/pBR322/pUC origin of replication
   6269..6296    -  terminator     T7Te terminator: phage T7 early transcription terminator
   6320..6511    -  CDS            rop: Rop protein, which maintains plasmids at low copy number; rop
   6512..7372    -  CDS            AmpR: β-lactamase; bla; confers resistance to ampicillin, carbenicillin, and related antibiotics
   7373..7475    -  promoter       cat promoter: promoter of the E. coli cat gene encoding chloramphenicol acetyltransferase
   7476..7507    -  terminator     tonB terminator: bidirectional E. coli tonB-P14 transcription terminator
>Addgene plasmid #148995 | pGBW-m4046531 | depositor full sequence | sequence record 291448 | Full Sequence
GCGGCCGCCCCACACACCATAGCTTCAAAATGTTTCTACTCCTTTTTTACTCTTCCAGATTTTCTCGGAC
TCCGCGCATCGCCGTACCACTTCAAAACACCCAAGCACAGCATACTAAATTTCCCCTCTTTCTTCCTCTA
GGGTGTCGTTAATTACCCGTACTAAAGGTTTGGAAAAGAAAAAAGAGACCGCCTCGTTTCTTTTTCTTCG
TCGAAAAAGGCAATAAAAATTTTTATCACGTTTCTTTTTCTTGAAAATTTTTTTTTTTGATTTTTTTCTC
TTTCGATGACCTCCCATTGATATTTAAGTTAATAAACGGTCTTCAATTTCTCAAGTTTCAGTTTCATTTT
TCTTGTTCTATTACAACTTTTTTTACTTCTTGCTCATTAGAAAGAAAGCATAGCAATCTAATCTAAGTTT
TAATTACAAAATGGCTGATGCACAATCGTTTTTAAACCGGGTTTGCGGTGTAAGTGCAGCCCGTCTTACA
CCGTGCGGCACAGGCACTAGTACTGATGTCGTATACAGGGCTTTTGACATCTACAATGATAAAGTAGCTG
GTTTTGCTAAATTCCTAAAAACTAATTGTTGTCGCTTCCAAGAAAAGGACGAAGATGACAATTTAATTGA
TTCTTACTTTGTAGTTAAGAGACACACTTTCTCTAACTACCAACATGAAGAAACAATTTATAATTTACTT
AAGGATTGTCCAGCTGTTGCTAAACATGACTTCTTTAAGTTTAGAATAGACGGTGACATGGTACCACATA
TATCACGTCAACGTCTTACTAAATACACAATGGCAGACCTCGTCTATGCTTTAAGGCATTTTGATGAAGG
TAATTGTGACACATTAAAAGAAATACTTGTCACATACAATTGTTGTGATGATGATTATTTCAATAAAAAG
GACTGGTATGATTTTGTAGAAAACCCAGATATATTACGCGTATACGCCAACTTAGGTGAACGTGTACGCC
AAGCTTTGTTAAAAACAGTACAATTCTGTGATGCCATGCGAAATGCTGGTATTGTTGGTGTACTGACATT
AGATAATCAAGATCTCAATGGTAACTGGTATGATTTCGGTGATTTCATACAAACCACGCCAGGTAGTGGA
GTTCCTGTTGTAGATTCTTATTATTCATTGTTAATGCCTATATTAACCTTGACCAGGGCTTTAACTGCAG
AGTCACATGTTGACACTGACTTAACAAAGCCTTACATTAAGTGGGATTTGTTAAAATATGACTTCACGGA
AGAGAGGTTAAAACTCTTTGACCGTTATTTTAAATATTGGGATCAGACATACCACCCAAATTGTGTTAAC
TGTTTGGATGACAGATGCATTCTGCATTGTGCAAACTTTAATGTTTTATTCTCTACAGTGTTCCCACCTA
CAAGTTTTGGACCACTAGTGAGAAAAATATTTGTTGATGGTGTTCCATTTGTAGTTTCAACTGGATACCA
CTTCAGAGAGCTAGGTGTTGTACATAATCAGGATGTAAACTTACATAGCTCTAGACTTAGTTTTAAGGAA
TTACTTGTGTATGCTGCTGACCCTGCTATGCACGCTGCTTCTGGTAATCTATTACTAGATAAACGCACTA
CGTGCTTTTCAGTAGCTGCACTTACTAACAATGTTGCTTTTCAAACTGTCAAACCCGGTAATTTTAACAA
AGACTTCTATGACTTTGCTGTGTCTAAGGGTTTCTTTAAGGAAGGAAGTTCTGTTGAATTAAAACACTTC
TTCTTTGCTCAGGATGGTAATGCTGCTATCAGCGATTATGACTACTATCGTTATAATCTACCAACAATGT
GTGATATCAGACAACTACTATTTGTAGTTGAAGTTGTTGATAAGTACTTTGATTGTTACGATGGTGGCTG
TATTAATGCTAACCAAGTCATCGTCAACAACCTAGACAAATCAGCTGGTTTTCCATTTAATAAATGGGGT
AAGGCTAGACTTTATTATGATTCAATGAGTTATGAGGATCAAGATGCACTTTTCGCATATACAAAACGTA
ATGTCATCCCTACTATAACTCAAATGAATCTTAAGTATGCCATTAGTGCAAAGAATAGAGCTCGCACCGT
AGCTGGTGTCTCTATCTGTAGTACTATGACCAATAGACAGTTTCATCAAAAATTATTGAAATCAATAGCC
GCCACTAGAGGAGCTACTGTAGTAATTGGAACAAGCAAATTCTATGGTGGTTGGCACAACATGTTAAAAA
CTGTTTATAGTGATGTAGAAAACCCTCACCTTATGGGTTGGGATTATCCTAAATGTGATAGAGCCATGCC
TAACATGCTTAGAATTATGGCCTCACTTGTTCTTGCTCGCAAACATACAACGTGTTGTAGCTTGTCACAC
CGTTTCTATAGATTAGCTAATGAGTGTGCTCAAGTATTGAGTGAAATGGTCATGTGTGGCGGTTCACTAT
ATGTTAAACCAGGTGGAACCTCATCAGGAGATGCCACAACTGCTTATGCTAATAGTGTTTTTAACATTTG
TCAAGCTGTCACGGCCAATGTTAATGCACTTTTATCTACTGATGGTAACAAAATTGCCGATAAGTATGTC
CGCAATTTACAACACAGACTTTATGAGTGTCTCTATAGAAATAGAGATGTTGACACAGACTTTGTGAATG
AGTTTTACGCATATTTGCGTAAACATTTCTCAATGATGATACTCTCTGACGATGCTGTTGTGTGTTTCAA
TAGCACTTATGCATCTCAAGGTCTAGTGGCTAGCATAAAGAACTTTAAGTCAGTTCTTTATTATCAAAAC
AATGTTTTTATGTCTGAAGCAAAATGTTGGACTGAGACTGACCTTACTAAAGGACCTCATGAATTTTGCT
CTCAACATACAATGCTAGTTAAACAGGGTGATGATTATGTGTACCTTCCTTACCCAGATCCATCAAGAAT
CCTAGGGGCCGGCTGTTTTGTAGATGATATCGTAAAAACAGATGGTACACTTATGATTGAACGGTTCGTG
TCTTTAGCTATAGATGCTTACCCACTTACTAAACATCCTAATCAGGAGTATGCTGATGTCTTTCATTTGT
ACTTACAATACATAAGAAAGCTACATGATGAGTTAACAGGACACATGTTAGACATGTATTCTGTTATGCT
TACTAATGATAACACTTCAAGGTATTGGGAACCTGAGTTTTATGAGGCTATGTACACACCGCATACAGTC
TTACTCGTGCCGAGAGGTTCTCACCATCATCACCATCATTAAACAGGCCCCTTTTCCTTTGTCGATATCA
TGTAATTAGTTATGTCACGCTTACATTCACGCCCTCCTCCCACATCCGCTCTAACCGAAAAGGAAGGAGT
TAGACAACCTGAAGTCTAGGTCCCTATTTATTTTTTTTAATAGTTATGTTAGTATTAAGAACGTTATTTA
TATTTCAAATTTTTCTTTTTTTTCTGTACAAAGCGGCCGCCGAACCACTAGTGCACTGCAGTACACGGTT
TCCTTGAAATTTTTTTGATTCGGTAATCTCCGAACAGAAGGAAGAACGAAGGAAGGAGCACAGACTTAGA
TTGGTATATATACGCATATGTAGTGTTGAAGAAACATGAAATTGCCCAGTATTCTTAACCCAACTGCACA
GAACAAAAACGTGCAGGAAACGAAGATAAATCATGTCGAAAGCTACATATAAGGAACGTGCTGCTACTCA
TCCTAGTCCTGTTGCTGCCAAGCTATTTAATATCATGCACGAAAAGCAAACAAACTTGTGTGCTTCATTG
GATGTTCGTACCACCAAGGAATTACTGGAGTTAGTTGAAGCATTAGGTCCCAAAATTTGTTTACTAAAAA
CACATGTGGATATCTTGACTGATTTTTCCATGGAGGGCACAGTTAAGCCGCTAAAGGCATTATCCGCCAA
GTACAATTTTTTACTCTTCGAGGACAGAAAATTTGCTGACATTGGTAATACAGTCAAATTGCAGTACTCT
GCGGGTGTATACAGAATAGCAGAATGGGCAGACATTACGAATGCACACGGTGTGGTGGGCCCAGGTATTG
TTAGCGGTTTGAAGCAGGCGGCAGAAGAAGTAACAAAGGAACCTAGAGGCCTTTTGATGTTAGCAGAATT
GTCATGCAAGGGCTCCCTATCTACTGGAGAATATACTAAGGGTACTGTTGACATTGCGAAGAGCGACAAA
GATTTTGTTATCGGCTTTATTGCTCAAAGAGACATGGGTGGAAGAGATGAAGGTTACGATTGGTTGATTA
TGACACCCGGTGTGGGTTTAGATGACAAGGGAGATGCATTGGGTCAACAGTATAGAACCGTGGATGATGT
GGTTTCTACAGGATCTGACATTATTATTGTTGGAAGAGGACTATTTGCAAAGGGAAGGGATGCTAAGGTA
GAGGGTGAACGTTACAGAAAAGCAGGCTGGGAAGCATATTTGAGAAGATGCGGCCAGCAAAACTAAAAAA
CTGTATTATAAGTAAATGCATGTATACTAAACTCACAAATTAGAGCTTCAATTTAATTATATCAGTTATT
ACCCGAGTAACGAAGCATCTGTGCTTCATTTTGTAGAACAAAAATGCAACGCGAGAGCGCTAATTTTTCA
AACAAAGAATCTGAGCTGCATTTTTACAGAACAGAAATGCAACGCGAAAGCGCTATTTTACCAACGAAGA
ATCTGTGCTTCATTTTTGTAAAACAAAAATGCAACGCGAGAGCGCTAATTTTTCAAACAAAGAATCTGAG
CTGCATTTTTACAGAACAGAAATGCAACGCGAGAGCGCTATTTTACCAACAAAGAATCTATACTTCTTTT
TTGTTCTACAAAAATGCATCCCGAGAGCGCTATTTTTCTAACAAAGCATCTTAGATTACTTTTTTTCTCC
TTTGTGCGCTCTATAATGCAGTCTCTTGATAACTTTTTGCACTGTAGGTCCGTTAAGGTTAGAAGAAGGC
TACTTTGGTGTCTATTTTCTCTTCCATAAAAAAAGCCTGACTCCACTTCCCGCGTTTACTGATTACTAGC
GAAGCTGCGGGTGCATTTTTTCAAGATAAAGGCATCCCCGATTATATTCTATACCGATGTGGATTGCGCA
TACTTTGTGAACAGAAAGTGATAGCGTTGATGATTCTTCATTGGTCAGAAAATTATGAACGGTTTCTTCT
ATTTTGTCTCTATATACTACGTATAGGAAATGTTTACATTTTCGTATTGTTTTCGATTCACTCTATGAAT
AGTTCTTACTACAATTTTTTTGTCTAAAGAGTAATACTAGAGATAAACATAAAAAATGTAGAGGTCGAGT
TTAGATGCAAGTTCAAGGAGCGAAAGGTGGATGGGTAGGTTATATAGGGATATAGCACAGAGATATATAG
CAAAGAGATACTTTTGAGCAATGTTTGTGGAAGCGGTATTCGCAATATTTTAGTAGCTCGTTACAGTCCG
GTGCGTTTTTGGTTTTTTGAAAGTGCGTCATCAGAGCGCTTTTGGTTTTCAAAAGCGCTCTGAAGTTCCT
ATACTTTCTAGCTAGAGAATAGGAACTTCCCGAGCGGCCGCGTGTTACAAGCTTGACTCCAGCGTAACTG
GACTGCAATCAACTCACTGGCTCACCTTCACGGGTGGGCCTTTCTTCGGTAGAAAATCAAAGGATCTTCT
TGAGATCCTTTTTTTCTGCGCGTAATCTGCTGCTTGCAAACAAAAAAACCACCGCTACCAGCGGTGGTTT
GTTTGCCGGATCAAGAGCTACCAACTCTTTTTCCGAGGTAACTGGCTTCAGCAGAGCGCAGATACCAAAT
ACTGTTCTTCTAGTGTAGCCGTAGTTAGGCCACCACTTCAAGAACTCTGTAGCACCGCCTACATACCTCG
CTCTGCTAATCCTGTTACCAGTGGCTGCTGCCAGTGGCGATAAGTCGTGTCTTACCGGGTTGGACTCAAG
ACGATAGTTACCGGATAAGGCGCAGCGGTCGGGCTGAACGGGGGGTTCGTGCACACAGCCCAGCTTGGAG
CGAACGACCTACACCGAACTGAGATACCTACAGCGTGAGCTATGAGAAAGCGCCACGCTTCCCGAAGGGA
GAAAGGCGGACAGGTATCCGGTAAGCGGCAGGGTCGGAACAGGAGAGCGCACGAGGGAGCTTCCAGGGGT
AAACGCCTGGTATCTTTATAGTCCTGTCGGGTTTCGCCACCTCTGACTTGAGCATCGATTTTTGTGATGC
TCGTCAGGGGGGCGGAGCCTATGGAAAAACGCCAGCAACGCAGAAAGGCCCACCCGAAGGTGAGCCAGGT
GATTACATTTGGGCCCTCATCAGAGGTTTTCACCGTCATCACCGAAACGCGCGAGGCAGCTGCGGTAAAG
CTCATCAGCGTGGTCGTGAAGCGATTCACAGATGTCTGCCTGTTCATCCGCGTCCAGCTCGTTGAGTTTC
TCCAGAAGCGTTAATGTCTGGCTTCTGATAAAGCGGGCCATGTTAAGGGCGGTTTTTTCCTGTTTGGTCA
CTTACCAATGCTTAATCAGTGAGGCACCTATCTCAGCGATCTGTCTATTTCGTTCATCCATAGTTGCCTG
ACTCCCCGTCGTGTAGATAACTACGATGCGGGAGGGCTTACCATCTGGCCCCAGTGCTGCAATGATACCG
CGAGACCCACGCTCACCGGCTCCAGATTTATCAGCAATAAACCAGCCAGCCGGGAGGGCCGAGCGCAGAA
GTGATCCTGCAACTTTATCCGCCTCCATCCAGTCTATTAATTGTTGCCGGGAAGCTAGAGTAAGTAGTTC
GCCAGTTAATAGTTTGCGCAACGTTGTTGCCATTGCTACAGGCATCGTGGTGTCACGCTCGTCGTTTGGT
ATGGCTTCATTCAGCTCCGGTTCCCAACGATCAAGGCGAGTTACATGATCCCCCATGTTGTGCAAAAAAG
CGGTTAGCTCCTTCGGTCCTCCGATCGTTGCCAGAAGTAAGTTGGCCGCAGTGTTATCACTCATGGTTAT
GGCAGCACTGCATAATTCTCTTACTGTCATGCCATCCGTGAGATGCTTTTCTGTGACTGGTGAGTACTCA
ACCAAGTCATTCTGAGAATAGTGTATGCGGCGACCGAGTTGCTCTTGCCCGGCGTCAATACGGGATAATA
CCGCGCCACATAGCAGAACTTTAAAAGTGCTCATCATTGGAAAACGTTCTTCGGGGCGTAAACTCTCAAG
GATCTTACCGCTGTTGAGATCCAGTTCGATGTAACCCACTCGTGCACCCAACTGATCTTCAGCATCTTTT
ACTTTCACCAGCGTTTCTGGGTGAGCAAAAACAGGAAGGCAAAATGCCGCAAAAAAGGGAATAAGGGCGA
CACGGAAATGTTGAATACTCATTTTAGCTTCCTTAGCTCCTGAAAATCTCGATAACTCAAAAAATACGCC
CGGTAGTGATCTTATTTCATTATGGTGAAAGTTGGAACCTCTTACGTGCCGATCAAGTCAAAAGCCTCCG
GTCGGAGGCTTTTGACTTTCTGCTATGGAGGTCAGGTATGATTTAAATGGTCAGTTAGA
