LOCUS       Exported 3051 bp ds-DNA linear SYN 21-SEP-2021
DEFINITION  Yeast Expression plasmid for SARS-CoV-2 RNA-dependent RNA
            polymerase.
ACCESSION   .
VERSION     .
KEYWORDS    pGBW-m4046531
SOURCE      synthetic DNA construct
  ORGANISM  synthetic DNA construct
REFERENCE   1 (bases 1 to 3051)
  TITLE     SARS-CoV-2 protein Yeast expression constructs, tagged, for protein
            expression and/or purification
REFERENCE   2 (bases 1 to 3051)
  AUTHORS   .
  TITLE     Direct Submission
  JOURNAL   Exported Sep 21, 2021 from SnapGene Server 1.1.58
            http://www.snapgene.com
FEATURES             Location/Qualifiers
     source          1..3051
                     /organism="synthetic DNA construct"
                     /mol_type="other DNA"
     CDS             2866..2883
                     /codon_start=1
                     /product="thrombin recognition and cleavage site"
                     /label=thrombin site
                     /translation="LVPRGS"
     CDS             2884..2901
                     /codon_start=1
                     /product="6xHis affinity tag"
                     /label=6xHis
                     /translation="HHHHHH"
     primer_bind     complement(2946..2964)
                     /label=CYC1
                     /note="CYC1 transcription termination signal, reverse
                     primer"
ORIGIN
        1 tattacaact ttttttactt cttgctcatt agaaagaaag catagcaatc taatctaagt
       61 tttaattaca aaatggctga tgcacaatcg tttttaaacc gggtttgcgg tgtaagtgca
      121 gcccgtctta caccgtgcgg cacaggcact agtactgatg tcgtatacag ggcttttgac
      181 atctacaatg ataaagtagc tggttttgct aaattcctaa aaactaattg ttgtcgcttc
      241 caagaaaagg acgaagatga caatttaatt gattcttact ttgtagttaa gagacacact
      301 ttctctaact accaacatga agaaacaatt tataatttac ttaaggattg tccagctgtt
      361 gctaaacatg acttctttaa gtttagaata gacggtgaca tggtaccaca tatatcacgt
      421 caacgtctta ctaaatacac aatggcagac ctcgtctatg ctttaaggca ttttgatgaa
      481 ggtaattgtg acacattaaa agaaatactt gtcacataca attgttgtga tgatgattat
      541 ttcaataaaa aggactggta tgattttgta gaaaacccag atatattacg cgtatacgcc
      601 aacttaggtg aacgtgtacg ccaagctttg ttaaaaacag tacaattctg tgatgccatg
      661 cgaaatgctg gtattgttgg tgtactgaca ttagataatc aagatctcaa tggtaactgg
      721 tatgatttcg gtgatttcat acaaaccacg ccaggtagtg gagttcctgt tgtagattct
      781 tattattcat tgttaatgcc tatattaacc ttgaccaggg ctttaactgc agagtcacat
      841 gttgacactg acttaacaaa gccttacatt aagtgggatt tgttaaaata tgacttcacg
      901 gaagagaggt taaaactctt tgaccgttat tttaaatatt gggatcagac ataccaccca
      961 aattgtgtta actgtttgga tgacagatgc attctgcatt gtgcaaactt taatgtttta
     1021 ttctctacag tgttcccacc tacaagtttt ggaccactag tgagaaaaat atttgttgat
     1081 ggtgttccat ttgtagtttc aactggatac cacttcagag agctaggtgt tgtacataat
     1141 caggatgtaa acttacatag ctctagactt agttttaagg aattacttgt gtatgctgct
     1201 gaccctgcta tgcacgctgc ttctggtaat ctattactag ataaacgcac tacgtgcttt
     1261 tcagtagctg cacttactaa caatgttgct tttcaaactg tcaaacccgg taattttaac
     1321 aaagacttct atgactttgc tgtgtctaag ggtttcttta aggaaggaag ttctgttgaa
     1381 ttaaaacact tcttctttgc tcaggatggt aatgctgcta tcagcgatta tgactactat
     1441 cgttataatc taccaacaat gtgtgatatc agacaactac tatttgtagt tgaagttgtt
     1501 gataagtact ttgattgtta cgatggtggc tgtattaatg ctaaccaagt catcgtcaac
     1561 aacctagaca aatcagctgg ttttccattt aataaatggg gtaaggctag actttattat
     1621 gattcaatga gttatgagga tcaagatgca cttttcgcat atacaaaacg taatgtcatc
     1681 cctactataa ctcaaatgaa tcttaagtat gccattagtg caaagaatag agctcgcacc
     1741 gtagctggtg tctctatctg tagtactatg accaatagac agtttcatca aaaattattg
     1801 aaatcaatag ccgccactag aggagctact gtagtaattg gaacaagcaa attctatggt
     1861 ggttggcaca acatgttaaa aactgtttat agtgatgtag aaaaccctca ccttatgggt
     1921 tgggattatc ctaaatgtga tagagccatg cctaacatgc ttagaattat ggcctcactt
     1981 gttcttgctc gcaaacatac aacgtgttgt agcttgtcac accgtttcta tagattagct
     2041 aatgagtgtg ctcaagtatt gagtgaaatg gtcatgtgtg gcggttcact atatgttaaa
     2101 ccaggtggaa cctcatcagg agatgccaca actgcttatg ctaatagtgt ttttaacatt
     2161 tgtcaagctg tcacggccaa tgttaatgca cttttatcta ctgatggtaa caaaattgcc
     2221 gataagtatg tccgcaattt acaacacaga ctttatgagt gtctctatag aaatagagat
     2281 gttgacacag actttgtgaa tgagttttac gcatatttgc gtaaacattt ctcaatgatg
     2341 atactctctg acgatgctgt tgtgtgtttc aatagcactt atgcatctca aggtctagtg
     2401 gctagcataa agaactttaa gtcagttctt tattatcaaa acaatgtttt tatgtctgaa
     2461 gcaaaatgtt ggactgagac tgaccttact aaaggacctc atgaattttg ctctcaacat
     2521 acaatgctag ttaaacaggg tgatgattat gtgtaccttc cttacccaga tccatcaaga
     2581 atcctagggg ccggctgttt tgtagatgat atcgtaaaaa cagatggtac acttatgatt
     2641 gaacggttcg tgtctttagc tatagatgct tacccactta ctaaacatcc taatcaggag
     2701 tatgctgatg tctttcattt gtacttacaa tacataagaa agctacatga tgagttaaca
     2761 ggacacatgt tagacatgta ttctgttatg cttactaatg ataacacttc aaggtattgg
     2821 gaacctgagt tttatgaggc tatgtacaca ccgcatacag tcttactcgt gccgagaggt
     2881 tctcaccatc atcaccatca ttaaacaggc cccttttcct ttgtcgatat catgtaatta
     2941 gttatgtcac gcttacattc acgccctcct cccacatccg ctctaaccga aaaggaagga
     3001 gttagacaac ctgaagtcta ggtccctatt tatttttttt aatagttatg t
//
